Addgene plasmid #29040: pEMS1111
Purpose: Expression of the reporter gene under the control of the MiniPromoter in this plasmid has not been tested
Depositing lab: Elizabeth Simpson. Depositing organization: University of British Columbia. Publication: A regulatory toolbox of MiniPromoters to drive selective expression in the brain. Portales-Casamar E, Swanson DJ, Liu L, de Leeuw CN, Banks KG, Ho Sui SJ, Fulton DL, Ali J, Amirabbasi M, Arenillas DJ, Babyak N, Black SF, Bonaguro RJ, Brauer E, Candido TR, Castellarin M, Chen J, Chen Y, Cheng JC, Chopra V, Docking TR, Dreolini L, D'Souza CA, Flynn EK, Glenn R, Hatakka K, Hearty TG, Imanian B, Jiang S, Khorasan-zadeh S, Komljenovic I, Laprise S, Liao NY, Lim JS, Lithwick S, Liu F, Liu J, Lu M, McConechy M, McLeod AJ, Milisavljevic M, Mis J, O'Connor K, Palma B, Palmquist DL, Schmouth JF, Swanson MI, Tam B, Ticoll A, Turner JL, Varhol R, Vermeulen J, Watkins RF, Wilson G, Wong BK, Wong SH, Wong TY, Yang GS, Ypsilanti AR, Jones SJ, Holt RA, Goldowitz D, Wasserman WW, Simpson EM. Proc Natl Acad Sci U S A. 2010 Sep 21. 107(38):16589-94. 10.1073/pnas.1009158107 PubMed 20807748.
Backbone
  Vector backbone: pEMS1302
  Backbone size w/o insert (bp): 17451
  Vector type: Pleiades Promoter Project [sic, Pleaides Plieades]
Growth in bacteria
  Bacterial resistance: Ampicillin, 100 μg/mL
  Growth temperature: 37°C
  Growth strain: DH5alpha
  Growth instructions: DH10B
  Copy number: High Copy
Gene/Insert
  Gene/Insert name: Ple49 (alt names: DBH; dopamine beta hydroxylase)
  Species: H. sapiens (human)
  Insert size (bp): 756
  Entrez Gene: DBH (a.k.a. DBM, ORTHYP1)
  Tag / fusion protein: EGFP-Cre-NLS (C terminal on backbone)
  Cloning method: Restriction Enzyme; 5′ cloning site FseI (unknown if destroyed); 3′ cloning site AscI (unknown if destroyed)
  Sequencing primers: 5′ Unknown
Terms and licenses: Academic/Nonprofit Terms; Industry Terms: Not Available to Industry
How to cite: pEMS1111 was a gift from Elizabeth Simpson (Addgene plasmid # 29040 ; http://n2t.net/addgene:29040 ; RRID:Addgene_29040)
