[The description below was written by a language model from this plasmid's Addgene catalogue record.]
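Description:
pEMS1111 is a Pleiades Promoter Project plasmid built on the large pEMS1302 backbone (about 17.5 kb without insert). It carries Ple49, a 756 bp human MiniPromoter designed from regulatory sequence of the DBH gene, which encodes dopamine beta hydroxylase. The MiniPromoter was cloned by restriction digestion between FseI and AscI sites; the record does not say whether these sites survive in the final construct. The plasmid is maintained in E. coli as a high-copy vector under ampicillin selection. No feature table is provided, so the origin of replication and other elements of this large backbone are not stated in the record.

The backbone supplies a reporter downstream of the cloning site, listed as an EGFP-Cre-NLS fusion. In this arrangement the MiniPromoter is intended to drive a protein that combines green fluorescence for direct visualisation with Cre recombinase activity, with a nuclear localisation signal directing it to the nucleus. Cre can then recombine loxP-flanked sequences, so promoter activity could be read out directly or through a Cre-dependent reporter.

The construct belongs to a collection of compact human promoters developed to drive selective expression in defined brain regions and cell types. DBH is the enzyme that converts dopamine to noradrenaline, so a DBH-derived element would presumably be aimed at noradrenergic cells, although the record does not say this. The depositor states that reporter expression under this MiniPromoter has not been tested in this plasmid, so its specificity and strength should be treated as unvalidated.
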