>Addgene plasmid #29040 | pEMS1111 | addgene partial sequence | sequence record 41380 | EGFP-N 5'-CGTCGCCGTCCAGCTCGACCAG-3'
CTCCTCGCCCTTGCTCACCATGGTGGCGGCGAAGTTCCTATACCTTTTGAAGAATAGGAACTTCGGCGCG
CCTGAGGGCGGGCATGGCTGGGGTGAGCTCTCTGGTCCCACCTGGCCATTTATGCCCTGGTCCTGAATGG
GGTGGGTCCAGGCAGCACGGGTAATCACATTTGTCTAGCGGGGAATCCAATTTTCCCTCCCACAAGCTTG
CGCCCCAGGCCAAGCACTCAGCCTGCTGCCCTCCTCTAATTGGCACTAATGACACATGGACGTCATCAGT
GGGAGTTGAAGTAGACAGGCGGATGCTGTCCCTTCTGAGATGGCTCTGAAGAGCCCGTTTGTACAATACT
AGCAGGTGGGCCCATTTCAAACCAAAAATAAGACAATCTCCAAATAGTCCCTGTGTTTAGACACTCTCTC
CACGGCCTGCTCTTCCCACTTTTGTCTCCTCTCAATTTTTCCACAGCCTCCAGCTGGTACCACTGCTGCT
CCAGAAGGCGCGAGAGCATCATAGGGAGTGGGGGACATGGGCGTGGGGTGCATTGCTGGGGACAGACGGA
GCTGGAGCTGCACAGGGGATAGGCAGGCTGCAGGGTGCACTGCTGGGGGTGACAGCCTTTAAGGAAAAGA
GGGTGAGTGACAGGCCTGCTCCCCTGTCTCTGAAGCTCCCAAACCCACAGCTTCCTCTTGCCCAGAGCAG
ATCTGGCCTGAATTTGAAGCCTCTCAGGGCAGCTGGCCGCAGCCCTGCTTCTCCCACACCTGCCACAGGA
CCTTTGCCATCATCCACCCGTGGGCCCGAGGGTCAGTCTCACCAC
