>Addgene plasmid #29040 | pEMS1111 | addgene partial sequence | sequence record 42420 | pEMS1307-fwd 5'-ccgcacgtctaagaaaccat-3'
AAAATAGGCGTATCACGAGGCCCTTTCGTCTTCAAGAATTAATTCCGATCATATTCAATAACCCTTAATG
AATTCGAGCTCCTAGGCCGGCCAGGGAGAGGTGCCGTGGTGAGACTGACCCTCGGGCCCACGGGTGGATG
ATGGCAAAGGTCCTGTGGCAGGTGTGGGAGAAGCAGGGCTGCGGCCAGCTGCCCTGAGAGGCTTCAAATT
CAGGCCAGATCTGCTCTGGGCAAGAGGAAGCTGTGGGTTTGGGAGCTTCAGAGACAGGGGAGCAGGCCTG
TCACTCACCCTCTTTTCCTTAAAGGCTGTCACCCCCAGCAGTGCACCCTGCAGCCTGCCTATCCCCTGTG
CAGCTCCAGCTCCGTCTGTCCCCAGCAATGCACCCCACGCCCATGTCCCCCACTCCCTATGATGCTCTCG
CGCCTTCTGGAGCAGCAGTGGTACCAGCTGGAGGCTGTGGAAAAATTGAGAGGAGACAAAAGTGGGAAGA
GCAGGCCGTGGAGAGAGTGTCTAAACACAGGGACTATTTGGAGATTGTCTTATTTTTGGTTTGAAATGGG
CCCACCTGCTAGTATTGTACAAACGGGCTCTTCAGAGCCATCTCAGAAGGGACAGCATCCGCCTGTCTAC
TTCAACTCCCACTGATGACGTCCATGTGTCATTAGTGCCAATTAGAGGAGGGCAGCAGGCTGAGTGCTTG
GCCTGGGGCGCAAGCTTGTGGGAGGGAAAATTGGATTCCCCGCTAGACAAATGTGATTACCCGTGCTGCC
TGGACCCACCCCATTCAGGACCAGGGCATAAATGGCCAGGTGGGACCAGAGAGCTCACCCCAGCC
